>Addgene plasmid #56567 | mCitrine-Rab7a-7 | depositor partial sequence | sequence record 87456 | insert sequence
ACGTCAGATCCGCTAGCGCTACCGGTCGCCACCATGGTGAGCAAGGGCGAGGAGCTGTTCACCGGGGTGG
TGCCCATCCTGGTCGAGCTGGACGGCGACGTAAACGGCCACAAGTTCAGCGTGTCCGGCGAGGGCGAGGG
CGATGCCACCTACGGCAAGCTGACCCTGAAGTTCATCTGCACCACCGGCAAGCTGCCCGTGCCCTGGCCC
ACCCTCGTGACCACCTTCGGCTACGGCCTGATGTGCTTCGCCCGCTACCCCGACCACATGAAGCAGCACG
ACTTCTTCAAGTCCGCCATGCCCGAAGGCTACGTCCAGGAGCGCACCATCTTCTTCAAGGACGACGGCAA
CTACAAGACCCGCGCCGAGGTGAAGTTCGAGGGCGACACCCTGGTGAACCGCATCGAGCTGAAGGGCATC
GACTTCAAGGAGGACGGCAACATCCTGGGGCACAAGCTGGAGTACAACTACAACAGCCACAACGTCTATA
TCATGGCCGACAAGCAGAAGAACGGCATCAAGGTGAACTTCAAGATCCGCCACAACATCGAGGACGGCAG
CGTGCAGCTCGCCGACCACTACCAGCAGAACACCCCCATCGGCGACGGCCCCGTGCTGCTGCCCGACAAC
CACTACCTGAGCTACCAGTCCAAGCTGAGCAAAGACCCCAACGAGAAGCGCGATCACATGGTCCTGCTGG
AGTTCGTGACCGCCGCCGGGATCACTCTCGGCATGGACGAGCTGTACAAGTCCGGACTCAGATCTCGAGC
CATGACCTCTAGGAAGAAAGTGTTGCTGAAGGTTATCATCCTGGGAGATTCTGGAGTCGGGAAGACATCA
CTCATGAACCAGTATGTGAATAAGAAATTCAGCAATCAGTACAAAGCCACAATAGGAGCTGACTTTCTGA
CCAAGGAGGTGATGGTGGATGACAGGCTAGTCACAATGCAGATATGGGACACAGCAGGACAGGAACGGTT
CCAGTCTCTCGGTGTGGCCTTCTACAGAGGTGCAGACTGCTGCGTTCTGGTATTTGATGTGACTGCCCCC
AACACATTCAAAACCCTAGATAGCTGGAGAGATGAGTTTCTCATCCAGGCCAGTCCCCGAGATCCTGAAA
ACTTCCCATTTGTTGTGTTGGGAAACAAGATTGACCTCGAAAACAGACAAGTGGCCACAAAGCGGGCACA
GGCCTGGTGCTACAGCAAAAACAACATTCCCTACTTTGAGACCAGTGCCAAGGAGGCCATCAACGTGGAG
CAGGCGTTCCAGACGATTGCACGGAATGCACTTAAGCAGGAAACGGAGGTGGAGCTGTACAACGAATTTC
CTGAACCTATCAAACTGGACAAGAATGACCGGGCCAAGGCCTCGGCAGAAAGCTGCAGTTGCTGAGGATC
CACCGGATCTAGATAACTGATCATAATCAGCCATACCAC
