>Addgene plasmid #56567 | mCitrine-Rab7a-7 | addgene partial sequence | sequence record 116804 | N-ter GFP 5'-GGATCACTCTCGGCATGG-3'
AGAAAGTGTTGCTGAAGGTTATCATCCTGGGAGATTCTGGAGTCGGGAAGACATCACTCATGAACCAGTA
TGTGAATAAGAAATTCAGCAATCAGTACAAAGCCACAATAGGAGCTGACTTTCTGACCAAGGAGGTGATG
GTGGATGACAGGCTAGTCACAATGCAGATATGGGACACAGCAGGACAGGAACGGTTCCAGTCTCTCGGTG
TGGCCTTCTACAGAGGTGCAGACTGCTGCGTTCTGGTATTTGATGTGACTGCCCCCAACACATTCAAAAC
CCTAGATAGCTGGAGAGATGAGTTTCTCATCCAGGCCAGTCCCCGAGATCCTGAAAACTTCCCATTTGTT
GTGTTGGGAAACAAGATTGACCTCGAAAACAGACAAGTGGCCACAAAGCGGGCACAGGCCTGGTGCTACA
GCAAAAACAACATTCCCTACTTTGAGACCAGTGCCAAGGAGGCCATCAACGTGGAGCAGGCGTTCCAGAC
GATTGCACGGAATGCACTTAAGCAGGAAACGGAGGTGGAGCTGTACAACGAATTTCCTGAACCTATCAAA
CTGGACAAGAATGACCGGGCCAAGGCCTCGGCAGAAAGCTGCAGTTGCTGAGGATCCACCGGATCTAGAT
AACTGATCATAATCAGCCATACCACATTTGTAGAGGTTTTACTTGCTTTAAAAAACCTCCCACACCTCCC
CCTGAACCTGAAACATAAAATGAATGCAATTGTTGTTGTTAACTTGTTTATTGCAGCTTATAATGGTTAC
AAATAAAGCAATAGCATCACAAATTTCACAAATAAAGCATTTTTTTCAC
