[The description below was written by a language model from this plasmid's Addgene catalogue record.]
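Description:
mCitrine-Rab7a-7 is a mammalian expression plasmid that produces human Rab7a (RAB7A) fused to the yellow fluorescent protein mCitrine. It is built on an mCitrine backbone of about 4.75 kb without the insert, is maintained in E. coli as a high-copy plasmid under kanamycin selection, and carries a neomycin marker so that transfected mammalian cells can be selected with G418. The record does not name the origin of replication or give a feature table, so the exact arrangement of backbone elements is not documented here. The listing of an SV40 polyA reverse sequencing primer suggests that an SV40 polyadenylation signal lies downstream of the expression cassette.

Expression of the fusion is driven by the CMV promoter, a strong constitutive promoter in most mammalian cell lines. The construct name suggests that mCitrine sits at the N-terminus of Rab7a, possibly with a short linker indicated by the "7" suffix, but the record states neither the tag position nor the linker. The cloning method is also listed as unknown. An N-terminal placement would be consistent with how Rab GTPases are generally tagged, since their C-terminal prenylation motif must remain free for membrane attachment.

The stated purpose is localization of a Ras-family GTPase, with mCitrine excitation at 516 nm and emission at 529 nm. Rab7a is a small GTPase generally associated with late endosomes and lysosomes, so the plasmid is suited to use as a fluorescent marker for visualizing Rab7a distribution in live or fixed cells by fluorescence microscopy.
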