Addgene plasmid #56567: mCitrine-Rab7a-7
Purpose: Localization: Ras GTPase, Excitation: 516, Emission: 529
Depositing lab: Michael Davidson. Depositing organization: Florida State University, Tallahassee.
Backbone
  Vector backbone: mCitrine
  Backbone size w/o insert (bp): 4750
  Vector type: Mammalian Expression
  Selectable markers: Neomycin (select with G418)
Growth in bacteria
  Bacterial resistance: Kanamycin, 50 μg/mL
  Growth temperature: 37°C
  Growth strain: DH5alpha
  Copy number: High Copy
Gene/Insert
  Gene/Insert name: Rab7a (alt name: NM_004637.5)
  Species: H. sapiens (human)
  Entrez Gene: RAB7A (a.k.a. CMT2B, PRO2706, RAB7)
  Promoter: CMV
  Tag / fusion protein: mCitrine
  Cloning method: Unknown
  Sequencing primers: 5′ CMV-F; 3′ SV40pA-R
Terms and licenses: Academic/Nonprofit Terms; Industry Terms
Depositor comments: . Excitation = 516; Emission = 529
How to cite: mCitrine-Rab7a-7 was a gift from Michael Davidson (Addgene plasmid # 56567 ; http://n2t.net/addgene:56567 ; RRID:Addgene_56567)
